Addgene plasmid #148848: pSpCas9(BB)-2A-Puro-V2.0-sg1HsAGO2_AH
Purpose: Mammalian Expression of HsAGO2-sgRNA1
Depositing lab: Elisa Izaurralde. Depositing organization: Max Planck Institute for Developmental Biology.
Backbone
  Vector backbone: Unknown
  Vector type: Mammalian Expression, CRISPR
Growth in bacteria
  Bacterial resistance: Ampicillin, 100 μg/mL
  Growth temperature: 37°C
  Growth strain: NEB Stable
  Copy number: High Copy
Gene/Insert
  Gene/Insert name: HsAGO2-sgRNA1
  Species: S.pyogenes
  Entrez Gene: AGO2 (a.k.a. CASC7, EIF2C2, LESKRES, LINC00980, PPD, Q10)
  Cloning method: Unknown
Terms and licenses: Academic/Nonprofit Terms; Industry Terms: Not Available to Industry
Depositor comments: Plasmids from this collection were made available to the research community and donated after the lab closed. Please note that the sequence provided by the depositing laboratory may be theoretical/predicted or based on Sanger sequencing results. There may be discrepancies between sequencing results obtained by Addgene and the depositor sequence. If an Addgene verified sequence is not available, please contact before placing your order to request that our lab fully sequence the plasmid.
How to cite: pSpCas9(BB)-2A-Puro-V2.0-sg1HsAGO2_AH was a gift from Elisa Izaurralde (Addgene plasmid # 148848 ; http://n2t.net/addgene:148848 ; RRID:Addgene_148848)
