[The description below was written by a language model from this plasmid's Addgene catalogue record and pLannotate feature annotations shown in this document.]
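Description:
pSpCas9(BB)-2A-Puro-V2.0-sg1HsAGO2_AH is a 9,177-nt all-in-one CRISPR/Cas9 plasmid for mammalian expression, carrying both Streptococcus pyogenes Cas9 and a single guide RNA (sgRNA1) directed against human AGO2 (also known as EIF2C2). The catalogue lists the backbone and cloning method as unknown, although the name points to a pSpCas9(BB)-2A-Puro V2.0-type vector. In bacteria it replicates from a high-copy ColE1/pUC-type origin and is selected with ampicillin through the β-lactamase gene and its own promoter. An f1 phage origin is also present, along with small annotated fragments of bom and rop that appear to be backbone remnants.

The guide cassette consists of the human U6 RNA polymerase III promoter followed by a short unannotated gap, where the AGO2-targeting spacer presumably sits, and then the S. pyogenes gRNA scaffold; a second partial scaffold fragment is annotated just downstream. Cas9 is driven by a hybrid Pol II promoter made of the CMV enhancer, chicken β-actin promoter and a hybrid intron. The Cas9 coding sequence, annotated as contiguous N- and C-terminal portions, is followed by a nucleoplasmin nuclear localization signal and then the puromycin N-acetyltransferase gene. The 2A peptide named in the plasmid title is not annotated, but it would link the two proteins so that both are produced from one transcript, terminated by the bGH polyadenylation signal. A single AAV2 ITR lies downstream, so the plasmid is not a functional AAV packaging vector as annotated.

The construct is suited to transfection of human cells, with puromycin enrichment of transfected cells, to cut and disrupt the AGO2 locus. The depositor sequence may be theoretical rather than fully verified.
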