Features (pLannotate 1.2.2; 19 found; start..end, strand, type, name):
      1..241     +  promoter       U6 promoter: RNA polymerase III promoter for human U6 snRNA
    271..346     +  misc_RNA       gRNA scaffold: guide RNA scaffold for the Streptococcus pyogenes CRISPR/Cas9 system
    353..396     +  misc_RNA       gRNA scaffold (fragment): guide RNA scaffold for the Streptococcus pyogenes CRISPR/Cas9 system
    443..728     +  enhancer       CMV enhancer: human cytomegalovirus immediate early enhancer; contains an 18-bp deletion relative to the standard CMV enhancer
    730..1007    +  promoter       chicken β-actin promoter: No description available
   1008..1235    +  intron         hybrid intron: hybrid between chicken β-actin (CBA) and minute virus of mice (MMV) introns (Gray et al., 2011)
   1373..2974    +  CDS            Cas9(N): N-terminal portion of Streptococcus pyogenes Cas9 (Zetsche et al., 2015)
   2975..5473    +  CDS            Cas9(C): C-terminal portion of Streptococcus pyogenes Cas9 (Zetsche et al., 2015)
   5474..5521    +  CDS            nucleoplasmin NLS: bipartite nuclear localization signal from nucleoplasmin
   5591..6190    +  CDS            PuroR (fragment): puromycin N-acetyltransferase; pac from Streptomyces; confers resistance to puromycin
   6224..6335    +  polyA_signal   bGH poly(A) signal: bovine growth hormone polyadenylation signal
   6440..6580    +  repeat_region  AAV2 ITR: inverted terminal repeat of adeno-associated virus serotype 2 inverted
   6585..6636    -  misc_feature   bom (fragment): basis of mobility region from pBR322
   6655..7110    +  rep_origin     f1 ori (sequence partly withheld): f1 bacteriophage origin of replication; arrow indicates direction of (+) strand synthesis
   7111..7160    -  misc_feature   bom (fragment): basis of mobility region from pBR322
   7262..7297    -  CDS            rop (fragment): Rop protein, which maintains plasmids at low copy number; rop
   7392..7496    +  promoter       AmpR promoter: bla
   7497..8357    +  CDS            AmpR: β-lactamase; bla; confers resistance to ampicillin, carbenicillin, and related antibiotics
   8528..9116    +  rep_origin     ori: high-copy-number ColE1/pMB1/pBR322/pUC origin of replication
>Addgene plasmid #148848 | pSpCas9(BB)-2A-Puro-V2.0-sg1HsAGO2_AH | depositor full sequence | sequence record 291296 | Full Sequence
GAGGGCCTATTTCCCATGATTCCTTCATATTTGCATATACGATACAAGGCTGTTAGAGAGATAATTGGAA
TTAATTTGACTGTAAACACAAAGATATTAGTACAAAATACGTGACGTAGAAAGTAATAATTTCTTGGGTA
GTTTGCAGTTTTAAAATTATGTTTTAAAATGGACTATCATATGCTTACCGTAACTTGAAAGTATTTCGAT
TTCTTGGCTTTATATATCTTGTGGAAAGGACGAAACACCGTGCTCTAACCCTCTTGGCGGGTTTTAGAGC
TAGAAATAGCAAGTTAAAATAAGGCTAGTCCGTTATCAACTTGAAAAAGTGGCACCGAGTCGGTGCTTTT
TTGTTTTAGAGCTAGAAATAGCAAGTTAAAATAAGGCTAGTCCGTTTTTAGCGCGTGCGCCAATTCTGCA
GACAAATGGCTCTAGAGGTACCCGTTACATAACTTACGGTAAATGGCCCGCCTGGCTGACCGCCCAACGA
CCCCCGCCCATTGACGTCAATAGTAACGCCAATAGGGACTTTCCATTGACGTCAATGGGTGGAGTATTTA
CGGTAAACTGCCCACTTGGCAGTACATCAAGTGTATCATATGCCAAGTACGCCCCCTATTGACGTCAATG
ACGGTAAATGGCCCGCCTGGCATTGTGCCCAGTACATGACCTTATGGGACTTTCCTACTTGGCAGTACAT
CTACGTATTAGTCATCGCTATTACCATGGTCGAGGTGAGCCCCACGTTCTGCTTCACTCTCCCCATCTCC
CCCCCCTCCCCACCCCCAATTTTGTATTTATTTATTTTTTAATTATTTTGTGCAGCGATGGGGGCGGGGG
GGGGGGGGGGGCGCGCGCCAGGCGGGGCGGGGCGGGGCGAGGGGCGGGGCGGGGCGAGGCGGAGAGGTGC
GGCGGCAGCCAATCAGAGCGGCGCGCTCCGAAAGTTTCCTTTTATGGCGAGGCGGCGGCGGCGGCGGCCC
TATAAAAAGCGAAGCGCGCGGCGGGCGGGAGTCGCTGCGCGCTGCCTTCGCCCCGTGCCCCGCTCCGCCG
CCGCCTCGCGCCGCCCGCCCCGGCTCTGACTGACCGCGTTACTCCCACAGGTGAGCGGGCGGGACGGCCC
TTCTCCTCCGGGCTGTAATTAGCTGAGCAAGAGGTAAGGGTTTAAGGGATGGTTGGTTGGTGGGGTATTA
ATGTTTAATTACCTGGAGCACCTGCCTGAAATCACTTTTTTTCAGGTTGGACCGGTGCCACCATGGACTA
TAAGGACCACGACGGAGACTACAAGGATCATGATATTGATTACAAAGACGATGACGATAAGATGGCCCCA
AAGAAGAAGCGGAAGGTCGGTATCCACGGAGTCCCAGCAGCCGACAAGAAGTACAGCATCGGCCTGGACA
TCGGCACCAACTCTGTGGGCTGGGCCGTGATCACCGACGAGTACAAGGTGCCCAGCAAGAAATTCAAGGT
GCTGGGCAACACCGACCGGCACAGCATCAAGAAGAACCTGATCGGAGCCCTGCTGTTCGACAGCGGCGAA
ACAGCCGAGGCCACCCGGCTGAAGAGAACCGCCAGAAGAAGATACACCAGACGGAAGAACCGGATCTGCT
ATCTGCAAGAGATCTTCAGCAACGAGATGGCCAAGGTGGACGACAGCTTCTTCCACAGACTGGAAGAGTC
CTTCCTGGTGGAAGAGGATAAGAAGCACGAGCGGCACCCCATCTTCGGCAACATCGTGGACGAGGTGGCC
TACCACGAGAAGTACCCCACCATCTACCACCTGAGAAAGAAACTGGTGGACAGCACCGACAAGGCCGACC
TGCGGCTGATCTATCTGGCCCTGGCCCACATGATCAAGTTCCGGGGCCACTTCCTGATCGAGGGCGACCT
GAACCCCGACAACAGCGACGTGGACAAGCTGTTCATCCAGCTGGTGCAGACCTACAACCAGCTGTTCGAG
GAAAACCCCATCAACGCCAGCGGCGTGGACGCCAAGGCCATCCTGTCTGCCAGACTGAGCAAGAGCAGAC
GGCTGGAAAATCTGATCGCCCAGCTGCCCGGCGAGAAGAAGAATGGCCTGTTCGGAAACCTGATTGCCCT
GAGCCTGGGCCTGACCCCCAACTTCAAGAGCAACTTCGACCTGGCCGAGGATGCCAAACTGCAGCTGAGC
AAGGACACCTACGACGACGACCTGGACAACCTGCTGGCCCAGATCGGCGACCAGTACGCCGACCTGTTTC
TGGCCGCCAAGAACCTGTCCGACGCCATCCTGCTGAGCGACATCCTGAGAGTGAACACCGAGATCACCAA
GGCCCCCCTGAGCGCCTCTATGATCAAGAGATACGACGAGCACCACCAGGACCTGACCCTGCTGAAAGCT
CTCGTGCGGCAGCAGCTGCCTGAGAAGTACAAAGAGATTTTCTTCGACCAGAGCAAGAACGGCTACGCCG
GCTACATTGACGGCGGAGCCAGCCAGGAAGAGTTCTACAAGTTCATCAAGCCCATCCTGGAAAAGATGGA
CGGCACCGAGGAACTGCTCGTGAAGCTGAACAGAGAGGACCTGCTGCGGAAGCAGCGGACCTTCGACAAC
GGCAGCATCCCCCACCAGATCCACCTGGGAGAGCTGCACGCCATTCTGCGGCGGCAGGAAGATTTTTACC
CATTCCTGAAGGACAACCGGGAAAAGATCGAGAAGATCCTGACCTTCCGCATCCCCTACTACGTGGGCCC
TCTGGCCAGGGGAAACAGCAGATTCGCCTGGATGACCAGAAAGAGCGAGGAAACCATCACCCCCTGGAAC
TTCGAGGAAGTGGTGGACAAGGGCGCTTCCGCCCAGAGCTTCATCGAGCGGATGACCAACTTCGATAAGA
ACCTGCCCAACGAGAAGGTGCTGCCCAAGCACAGCCTGCTGTACGAGTACTTCACCGTGTATAACGAGCT
GACCAAAGTGAAATACGTGACCGAGGGAATGAGAAAGCCCGCCTTCCTGAGCGGCGAGCAGAAAAAGGCC
ATCGTGGACCTGCTGTTCAAGACCAACCGGAAAGTGACCGTGAAGCAGCTGAAAGAGGACTACTTCAAGA
AAATCGAGTGCTTCGACTCCGTGGAAATCTCCGGCGTGGAAGATCGGTTCAACGCCTCCCTGGGCACATA
CCACGATCTGCTGAAAATTATCAAGGACAAGGACTTCCTGGACAATGAGGAAAACGAGGACATTCTGGAA
GATATCGTGCTGACCCTGACACTGTTTGAGGACAGAGAGATGATCGAGGAACGGCTGAAAACCTATGCCC
ACCTGTTCGACGACAAAGTGATGAAGCAGCTGAAGCGGCGGAGATACACCGGCTGGGGCAGGCTGAGCCG
GAAGCTGATCAACGGCATCCGGGACAAGCAGTCCGGCAAGACAATCCTGGATTTCCTGAAGTCCGACGGC
TTCGCCAACAGAAACTTCATGCAGCTGATCCACGACGACAGCCTGACCTTTAAAGAGGACATCCAGAAAG
CCCAGGTGTCCGGCCAGGGCGATAGCCTGCACGAGCACATTGCCAATCTGGCCGGCAGCCCCGCCATTAA
GAAGGGCATCCTGCAGACAGTGAAGGTGGTGGACGAGCTCGTGAAAGTGATGGGCCGGCACAAGCCCGAG
AACATCGTGATCGAAATGGCCAGAGAGAACCAGACCACCCAGAAGGGACAGAAGAACAGCCGCGAGAGAA
TGAAGCGGATCGAAGAGGGCATCAAAGAGCTGGGCAGCCAGATCCTGAAAGAACACCCCGTGGAAAACAC
CCAGCTGCAGAACGAGAAGCTGTACCTGTACTACCTGCAGAATGGGCGGGATATGTACGTGGACCAGGAA
CTGGACATCAACCGGCTGTCCGACTACGATGTGGACCATATCGTGCCTCAGAGCTTTCTGAAGGACGACT
CCATCGACAACAAGGTGCTGACCAGAAGCGACAAGAACCGGGGCAAGAGCGACAACGTGCCCTCCGAAGA
GGTCGTGAAGAAGATGAAGAACTACTGGCGGCAGCTGCTGAACGCCAAGCTGATTACCCAGAGAAAGTTC
GACAATCTGACCAAGGCCGAGAGAGGCGGCCTGAGCGAACTGGATAAGGCCGGCTTCATCAAGAGACAGC
TGGTGGAAACCCGGCAGATCACAAAGCACGTGGCACAGATCCTGGACTCCCGGATGAACACTAAGTACGA
CGAGAATGACAAGCTGATCCGGGAAGTGAAAGTGATCACCCTGAAGTCCAAGCTGGTGTCCGATTTCCGG
AAGGATTTCCAGTTTTACAAAGTGCGCGAGATCAACAACTACCACCACGCCCACGACGCCTACCTGAACG
CCGTCGTGGGAACCGCCCTGATCAAAAAGTACCCTAAGCTGGAAAGCGAGTTCGTGTACGGCGACTACAA
GGTGTACGACGTGCGGAAGATGATCGCCAAGAGCGAGCAGGAAATCGGCAAGGCTACCGCCAAGTACTTC
TTCTACAGCAACATCATGAACTTTTTCAAGACCGAGATTACCCTGGCCAACGGCGAGATCCGGAAGCGGC
CTCTGATCGAGACAAACGGCGAAACCGGGGAGATCGTGTGGGATAAGGGCCGGGATTTTGCCACCGTGCG
GAAAGTGCTGAGCATGCCCCAAGTGAATATCGTGAAAAAGACCGAGGTGCAGACAGGCGGCTTCAGCAAA
GAGTCTATCCTGCCCAAGAGGAACAGCGATAAGCTGATCGCCAGAAAGAAGGACTGGGACCCTAAGAAGT
ACGGCGGCTTCGACAGCCCCACCGTGGCCTATTCTGTGCTGGTGGTGGCCAAAGTGGAAAAGGGCAAGTC
CAAGAAACTGAAGAGTGTGAAAGAGCTGCTGGGGATCACCATCATGGAAAGAAGCAGCTTCGAGAAGAAT
CCCATCGACTTTCTGGAAGCCAAGGGCTACAAAGAAGTGAAAAAGGACCTGATCATCAAGCTGCCTAAGT
ACTCCCTGTTCGAGCTGGAAAACGGCCGGAAGAGAATGCTGGCCTCTGCCGGCGAACTGCAGAAGGGAAA
CGAACTGGCCCTGCCCTCCAAATATGTGAACTTCCTGTACCTGGCCAGCCACTATGAGAAGCTGAAGGGC
TCCCCCGAGGATAATGAGCAGAAACAGCTGTTTGTGGAACAGCACAAGCACTACCTGGACGAGATCATCG
AGCAGATCAGCGAGTTCTCCAAGAGAGTGATCCTGGCCGACGCTAATCTGGACAAAGTGCTGTCCGCCTA
CAACAAGCACCGGGATAAGCCCATCAGAGAGCAGGCCGAGAATATCATCCACCTGTTTACCCTGACCAAT
CTGGGAGCCCCTGCCGCCTTCAAGTACTTTGACACCACCATCGACCGGAAGAGGTACACCAGCACCAAAG
AGGTGCTGGACGCCACCCTGATCCACCAGAGCATCACCGGCCTGTACGAGACACGGATCGACCTGTCTCA
GCTGGGAGGCGACAAAAGGCCGGCGGCCACGAAAAAGGCCGGCCAGGCAAAAAAGAAAAAGGAATTCGGC
AGTGGAGAGGGCAGAGGAAGTCTGCTAACATGCGGTGACGTCGAGGAGAATCCTGGCCCAATGACCGAGT
ACAAGCCCACGGTGCGCCTCGCCACCCGCGACGACGTCCCCAGGGCCGTACGCACCCTCGCCGCCGCGTT
CGCCGACTACCCCGCCACGCGCCACACCGTCGATCCGGACCGCCACATCGAGCGGGTCACCGAGCTGCAA
GAACTCTTCCTCACGCGCGTCGGGCTCGACATCGGCAAGGTGTGGGTCGCGGACGACGGCGCCGCGGTGG
CGGTCTGGACCACGCCGGAGAGCGTCGAAGCGGGGGCGGTGTTCGCCGAGATCGGCCCGCGCATGGCCGA
GTTGAGCGGTTCCCGGCTGGCCGCGCAGCAACAGATGGAAGGCCTCCTGGCGCCGCACCGGCCCAAGGAG
CCCGCGTGGTTCCTGGCCACCGTCGGAGTCTCGCCCGACCACCAGGGCAAGGGTCTGGGCAGCGCCGTCG
TGCTCCCCGGAGTGGAGGCGGCCGAGCGCGCCGGGGTGCCCGCCTTCCTGGAGACCTCCGCGCCCCGCAA
CCTCCCCTTCTACGAGCGGCTCGGCTTCACCGTCACCGCCGACGTCGAGGTGCCCGAAGGACCGCGCACC
TGGTGCATGACCCGCAAGCCCGGTGCCTGAGAATTCTAACTAGAGCTCGCTGATCAGCCTCGACTGTGCC
TTCTAGTTGCCAGCCATCTGTTGTTTGCCCCTCCCCCGTGCCTTCCTTGACCCTGGAAGGTGCCACTCCC
ACTGTCCTTTCCTAATAAAATGAGGAAATTGCATCGCATTGTCTGAGTAGGTGTCATTCTATTCTGGGGG
GTGGGGTGGGGCAGGACAGCAAGGGGGAGGATTGGGAAGAGAATAGCAGGCATGCTGGGGAGCGGCCGCA
GGAACCCCTAGTGATGGAGTTGGCCACTCCCTCTCTGCGCGCTCGCTCGCTCACTGAGGCCGGGCGACCA
AAGGTCGCCCGACGCCCGGGCTTTGCCCGGGCGGCCTCAGTGAGCGAGCGAGCGCGCAGCTGCCTGCAGG
GGCGCCTGATGCGGTATTTTCTCCTTACGCATCTGTGCGGTATTTCACACCGCATA
[95 nt withheld, positions 6637-6731]
T
[46 nt withheld, positions 6733-6778]
C
[141 nt withheld, positions 6780-6920]
CCTTTGACGTTGGAGTCCACGTTCTTT
[37 nt withheld, positions 6948-6984]
ACTCTATCTCGGGCTATTCTTTTGATTTATAAGGGATTTTGCCGATTTCGGTCTATTGGTTAAAAAATGA
GCTGATTTAACAAAAATTTAACGCGAATTTTAACAAAATATTAACGTTTACAATTTTATGGTGCACTCTC
AGTACAATCTGCTCTGATGCCGCATAGTTAAGCCAGCCCCGACACCCGCCAACACCCGCTGACGCGCCCT
GACGGGCTTGTCTGCTCCCGGCATCCGCTTACAGACAAGCTGTGACCGTCTCCGGGAGCTGCATGTGTCA
GAGGTTTTCACCGTCATCACCGAAACGCGCGAGACGAAAGGGCCTCGTGATACGCCTATTTTTATAGGTT
AATGTCATGATAATAATGGTTTCTTAGACGTCAGGTGGCACTTTTCGGGGAAATGTGCGCGGAACCCCTA
TTTGTTTATTTTTCTAAATACATTCAAATATGTATCCGCTCATGAGACAATAACCCTGATAAATGCTTCA
ATAATATTGAAAAAGGAAGAGTATGAGTATTCAACATTTCCGTGTCGCCCTTATTCCCTTTTTTGCGGCA
TTTTGCCTTCCTGTTTTTGCTCACCCAGAAACGCTGGTGAAAGTAAAAGATGCTGAAGATCAGTTGGGTG
CACGAGTGGGTTACATCGAACTGGATCTCAACAGCGGTAAGATCCTTGAGAGTTTTCGCCCCGAAGAACG
TTTTCCAATGATGAGCACTTTTAAAGTTCTGCTATGTGGCGCGGTATTATCCCGTATTGACGCCGGGCAA
GAGCAACTCGGTCGCCGCATACACTATTCTCAGAATGACTTGGTTGAGTACTCACCAGTCACAGAAAAGC
ATCTTACGGATGGCATGACAGTAAGAGAATTATGCAGTGCTGCCATAACCATGAGTGATAACACTGCGGC
CAACTTACTTCTGACAACGATCGGAGGACCGAAGGAGCTAACCGCTTTTTTGCACAACATGGGGGATCAT
GTAACTCGCCTTGATCGTTGGGAACCGGAGCTGAATGAAGCCATACCAAACGACGAGCGTGACACCACGA
TGCCTGTAGCAATGGCAACAACGTTGCGCAAACTATTAACTGGCGAACTACTTACTCTAGCTTCCCGGCA
ACAATTAATAGACTGGATGGAGGCGGATAAAGTTGCAGGACCACTTCTGCGCTCGGCCCTTCCGGCTGGC
TGGTTTATTGCTGATAAATCTGGAGCCGGTGAGCGTGGAAGCCGCGGTATCATTGCAGCACTGGGGCCAG
ATGGTAAGCCCTCCCGTATCGTAGTTATCTACACGACGGGGAGTCAGGCAACTATGGATGAACGAAATAG
ACAGATCGCTGAGATAGGTGCCTCACTGATTAAGCATTGGTAACTGTCAGACCAAGTTTACTCATATATA
CTTTAGATTGATTTAAAACTTCATTTTTAATTTAAAAGGATCTAGGTGAAGATCCTTTTTGATAATCTCA
TGACCAAAATCCCTTAACGTGAGTTTTCGTTCCACTGAGCGTCAGACCCCGTAGAAAAGATCAAAGGATC
TTCTTGAGATCCTTTTTTTCTGCGCGTAATCTGCTGCTTGCAAACAAAAAAACCACCGCTACCAGCGGTG
GTTTGTTTGCCGGATCAAGAGCTACCAACTCTTTTTCCGAAGGTAACTGGCTTCAGCAGAGCGCAGATAC
CAAATACTGTTCTTCTAGTGTAGCCGTAGTTAGGCCACCACTTCAAGAACTCTGTAGCACCGCCTACATA
CCTCGCTCTGCTAATCCTGTTACCAGTGGCTGCTGCCAGTGGCGATAAGTCGTGTCTTACCGGGTTGGAC
TCAAGACGATAGTTACCGGATAAGGCGCAGCGGTCGGGCTGAACGGGGGGTTCGTGCACACAGCCCAGCT
TGGAGCGAACGACCTACACCGAACTGAGATACCTACAGCGTGAGCTATGAGAAAGCGCCACGCTTCCCGA
AGGGAGAAAGGCGGACAGGTATCCGGTAAGCGGCAGGGTCGGAACAGGAGAGCGCACGAGGGAGCTTCCA
GGGGGAAACGCCTGGTATCTTTATAGTCCTGTCGGGTTTCGCCACCTCTGACTTGAGCGTCGATTTTTGT
GATGCTCGTCAGGGGGGCGGAGCCTATGGAAAAACGCCAGCAACGCGGCCTTTTTACGGTTCCTGGCCTT
TTGCTGGCCTTTTGCTCACATGT
